>Addgene plasmid #109233 | pTHSSe_1 | addgene full sequence | sequence record 210082 | Addgene NGS Result
GAGTCCCGCTTACCAATGCTTAATCAGTGAGGCACCTATCTCAGCGATCTGTCTATTTCGTTCATCCATA
GTTGCCTGACTCCCCGTCGTGTAGATAACTACGATACGGGAGGGCTTACCATCTGGCCCCAGTGCTGCAA
TGATACCGCGAGACCCACGCTCACCGGCTCCAGATTTATCAGCAATAAACCAGCCAGCCGGAAGGGCCGA
GCGCAGAAGTGGTCCTGCAACTTTATCCGCCTCCATCCAGTCTATTAATTGTTGCCGGGAAGCTAGAGTA
AGTAGTTCGCCAGTTAATAGTTTGCGCAACGTTGTTGCCATTGCTACAGGCATCGTGGTGTCACGCTCGT
CGTTTGGTATGGCTTCATTCAGCTCCGGTTCCCAACGATCAAGGCGAGTTACATGATCCCCCATGTTGTG
CAAAAAAGCGGTTAGCTCCTTCGGTCCTCCGATCGTTGTCAGAAGTAAGTTGGCCGCAGTGTTATCACTC
ATGGTTATGGCAGCACTGCATAATTCTCTTACTGTCATGCCATCCGTAAGATGCTTTTCTGTGACTGGTG
AGTACTCAACCAAGTCATTCTGAGAATAGTGTATGCGGCGACCGAGTTGCTCTTGCCCGGCGTCAATACG
GGATAATACCGCGCCACATAGCAGAACTTTAAAAGTGCTCATCATTGGAAAACGTTCTTCGGGGCGAAAA
CTCTCAAGGATCTTACCGCTGTTGAGATCCAGTTCGATATAACCCACTCGTGCACCCAACTGATCTTCAG
CATCTTTTACTTTCACCAGCGTTTCTGGGTGAGCAAAAACAGGAAGGCAAAATGCCGCAAAAAAGGGAAT
AAGGGCGACACGGAAATGTTGAATACTCATACTCTTCCTTTTTCAATATTATTGAAGCATTTATCGCGAA
ACGATCCTCATCCTGTCTCTTGATCAGATCTTGATCCCCTGCGCCATCAGATCCTTGGCGGCAAGAAAGC
CATCCAGTTTACTTTGCAGGGCTTCCCAACCTTACCAGAGGGCGCCCCAGCTGGCAATTCCGACGTCTAA
GAAACCATTATTATCATGACATTAACCTATAAAAATAGGCGTATCACGAGGCCCTTTCGTCTTCACCTCG
AGTGCCACCTGACGTCTAAGAAACCATTATTATCATGACATTAACCTATAAAAATAGGCGTATCACGAGG
CAGAATTTCAGATAAAAAAAATCCTTAGCTTTCGCTAAGGATGATTTCTGGAATTCGCGGCCGCTGCAGT
CCGGCAAAAAAGGGCAAGGTGTCACCACCCTGCCCTTTTTCTTTAAAACCGAAAAGATTACTTCGCGTTA
TGCAGGCTTCCTCGCTCACTGACTCGCTGCGCTCGGTCGTTCGGCTGCGGCGAGCGGTATCAGCTCACTC
AAAGGCGGTAATCTGTTGTTTGTCGGTGAACGCTCTCCTGAGTAGGACAAATCCGCCGCCCTAGACCTAG
GGTACGGGTTTTGCTGCCCGCAAACGGGCTGTTCTGGTGTTGCTAGTTTGTTATCAGAATCGCAGATCCG
GCTTCAGCCGGTTTGCCGGCTGAAAGCACTATTTCTTCCAGAATTGCCATGATTTTTTCCCCACGGGAGG
CGTCACTGGCTCCCGTGTTGTCGGCAGCTTTGATTCGATAAGCAGCATCGCCTGTTTCAGGCTGTCTATG
TGTGACTGTTGAGCTGTAACAAGTTGTCTCAGGTGTTCAATTTCATGTTCTAGTTGCTTTGTTTTACTGG
TTTCACCTGTTCTATTAGGTGTTACATGCTGTTCATCTGTTACATTGTCGATCTGTTCATGGTGAACAGC
TTTGAATGCACCAAAAACTCGTAAAAGCTCTGATGTATCTATCTTTTTTACACCGTTTTCATCTGTGCAT
ATGGACAGTTTTCCCTTTGATATGTAACGGTGAACAGTTGTTCTACTTTTGTTTGTTAGTCTTGATGCTT
CACTGATAGATACAAGAGCCATAAGAACCTCAGATCCTTCCGTATTTAGCCAGTATGTTCTCTAGTGTGG
TTCGTTGTTTTTGCGTGAGCCATGAGAACGAACCATTGAGATCATACTTACTTTGCATGTCACTCAAAAA
TTTTGCCTCAAAACTGGTGATCTGAATTTTTGCAGTTAAAGCATCGTGTAGTGTTTTTCTTAGTCCGTTA
TGTAGGTAGGAATCTGATGTAATGGTTGTTGGTATTTTGTCACCATTCATTTTTATCTGGTTGTTCTCAA
GTTCGGTTACGAGATCCATTTGTCTATCTAGTTCAACTTGGAAAATCAACGTATCAGTCGGGCGGCCTCG
CTTATCAACCACCAATTTCATATTGCTGTAAGTGTTTAAATCTTTACTTATTGGTTTCAAAACCCATTGG
TTAAGCCTTTTAAACTCATGGTAGTTATTTTCAAGCATTAACATGAACTTAAATTCATCAAGGCTAATCT
CTATATTTGCCTTGTGAGTTTTCTTTTGTGTTAGTTCTTTTAATAACCACTCATAAATCCTCATAGAGTA
TTTGTTTTCAAAAGACTTAACATGTTCCAGATTATATTTTATGAATTTTTTTAACTGGAAAAGATAAGGC
AATATCTCTTCACTAAAAACTAATTCTAATTTTTCGCTTGAGAACTTGGCATAGTTTGTCCACTGGAAAA
TCTCAAAGCCTTTAACCAAAGGATTCCTGATTTCCACAGTTCTCGTCATCAGCTCTCTGGTTGCTTTAGC
TAATACACCATAAGCATTTTCCCTACTGATGTTCATCATCTGAGCGTATTGGTTATAAGTGAACGATACC
GTCCGTTCTTTCCTTGTAGGGTTTTCAATCGTGGGGTTGAGTAGTGCCACACAGCATAAAATTAGCTTGG
TTTCATGCTCCGTTAAGTCATAGCGACTAATCGCTAGTTCATTTGCTTTGAAAACAACTAATTCAGACAT
ACATCTCAATTGGTCTAGGTGATTTTAATCACTATACCAATTGAGATGGGCTAGTCAATGATAATTACTA
GTCCTTTTCCTTTGAGTTGTGGGTATCTGTAAATTCTGCTAGACCTTTGCTGGAAAACTTGTAAATTCTG
CTAGACCCTCTGTAAATTCCGCTAGACCTTTGTGTGTTTTTTTTGTTTATATTCAAGTGGTTATAATTTA
TAGAATAAAGAAAGAATAAAAAAAGATAAAAAGAATAGATCCCAGCCCTGTGTATAACTCACTACTTTAG
TCAGTTCCGCAGTATTACAAAAGGATGTCGCAAACGCTGTTTGCTCCTCTACAAAACAGACCTTAAAACC
CTAAAGGCTTAAGTAGCACCCTCGCAAGCTCGGGCAAATCGCTGAATATTCCTTTTGTCTCCGACCATCA
GGCACCTGAGTCGCTGTCTTTTTCGTGACATTCAGTTCGCTGCGCTCACGGCTCTGGCAGTGAATGGGGG
TAAATGGCACTACAGGCGCCTTTTATGGATTCATGCAAGGAAACTACCCATAATACAAGAAAAGCCCGTC
ACGGGCTTCTCAGGGCGTTTTATGGCGGGTCTGCTATGTGGTGCTATCTGACTTTTTGCTGTTCAGCAGT
TCCTGCCCTCTGATTTTCCAGTCTGACCACTTCGGATTATCCCGTGACAGGTCATTCAGACTGGCTAATG
CACCCAGTAAGGCAGCGGTATCATCAACAGGCTTACCCGTCTTACTGTCCCTAGTGCTTGGATTCTCACC
AATAAAAAACGCCCGGCGGCAACCGAGCGTTCTGAACAAATCCAGATGGAGTTCTGAGGTCATTACTGGA
TCTATCAACAGGAGTCCAAGCGAGCTCTCGAACCCCA
Features (pLannotate 1.2.2; 9 found; start..end, strand, type, name):
     10..870     -  CDS            AmpR: β-lactamase; bla; confers resistance to ampicillin, carbenicillin, and related antibiotics
    871..905     -  promoter       AmpR promoter (fragment): bla
    937..1056    -  CDS            tnpA (fragment): TN5P_ECOLX - Also known as tnp. Experimental evidence at protein level: Swiss-Prot protein existence level 1. Mediates transposition of transposon Tn5 by a 'cut and paste' mechanism. First, the monomeric transposase binds the 19 bp inverted DNA repeats flanking the transposon. Then, dimerization of the DNA- bound transposase creates a synaptic DNA complex. After nicking of the first DNA strand, excision of the transposon proceeds through a series of intermediates. The transposase then mediates the insertion of the transposon at a new site by strand transfer. The activity of the wild- type tran
   1195..1238    -  terminator     bacterial terminator: putative bacterial transcription terminator
   1260..1317    +  terminator     his operon terminator: This putative transcriptin terminator from the E. coli his operon has a 2-bp deletion introduced during synthesis. Its efficiency has not been determined.
   1411..1452    +  terminator     rrnB T1 terminator (fragment): Escherichia coli rrnB; transcription terminator T1 from the E. coli rrnB gene
   1990..2940    -  CDS            Rep101: RepA protein needed for replication with the pSC101 origin; rep101
   2988..3210    -  rep_origin     pSC101 ori: low-copy replication origin that requires the Rep101 protein
   3702..3796    -  terminator     lambda t0 terminator: transcription terminator from phage lambda
