[The description below was written by a language model from this plasmid's Addgene catalogue record and pLannotate feature annotations shown in this document.]
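Description:
pTHSSe_1 is an empty bacterial backbone of about 3.8 kb, catalogued as a bacterial expression vector with no gene or insert. The parental backbone is recorded as unknown. It replicates in E. coli from the pSC101 origin, which depends on the plasmid-encoded Rep101 (RepA) initiator protein found immediately next to it. This origin and initiator pair maintains the plasmid at low copy number, consistent with the catalogue entry. Selection is by ampicillin, through a β-lactamase gene (AmpR) driven by a fragment of its native bla promoter.

Apart from the replication and selection modules, the annotated features are almost all transcription terminators: a putative bacterial terminator, a his operon terminator, a fragment of rrnB T1, and the phage lambda t0 terminator. Elements like these usually insulate a cloning region and the replication functions from read-through transcription, although the record does not define a cloning site or state how parts are meant to be inserted. No promoter other than the bla fragment, and no reporter, tag or ribosome binding site, is annotated. A short match to the Tn5 transposase gene (tnpA) also appears, but it covers only a small piece of the coding sequence and is most likely a non-functional remnant of earlier construction.

The plasmid comes from a study of engineered promoters that hold gene expression constant regardless of copy number in bacteria. In that context it plausibly served as the low-copy, ampicillin-selected scaffold or empty-vector control, but the record gives its purpose only as an empty AmpR pSC101 vector.
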