Addgene plasmid #109233: pTHSSe_1
Purpose: (Empty Backbone) Empty AmpR pSC101 vector
Depositing lab: Christopher Voigt. Depositing organization: Massachusetts Institute of Technology. Publication: Engineered promoters enable constant gene expression at any copy number in bacteria. Segall-Shapiro TH, Sontag ED, Voigt CA. Nat Biotechnol. 2018 Mar 19. pii: nbt.4111. doi: 10.1038/nbt.4111. PubMed 29553576.
Backbone
  Vector backbone: unknown
  Vector type: Bacterial Expression
Growth in bacteria
  Bacterial resistance: Ampicillin, 100 μg/mL
  Growth temperature: 37°C
  Growth strain: DH5alpha
  Copy number: Low Copy
Gene/Insert
  Gene/Insert name: None
Terms and licenses: Academic/Nonprofit Terms; Industry Terms: Not Available to Industry
How to cite: pTHSSe_1 was a gift from Christopher Voigt (Addgene plasmid # 109233 ; http://n2t.net/addgene:109233 ; RRID:Addgene_109233)
